>Addgene plasmid #228033 | pENTR223 Rab11A Q70L-STOP | addgene full sequence | sequence record 450380 | Addgene NGS Result
CTGCGTTATCCCCTGATTCTGTGGATAACCGTATTACCGCCTTTGAGTGAGCTGATACCGCTCGCCGCAG
CCGAACGACCGAGCGCAGCGAGTCAGTGAGCGAGGAAGCGGAAGAGCGCCCAATACGCAAACCGCCTCTC
CCCGCGCGTTGGCCGATTCATTAATGCAGCTGGCACGACAGGTTTCCCGACTGGAAAGCGGGCAGTGAGC
GCAACGCAATTAATACGCGTACCGCTAGCCAGGAAGAGTTTGTAGAAACGCAAAAAGGCCATCCGTCAGG
ATGGCCTTCTGCTTAGTTTGATGCCTGGCAGTTTATGGCGGGCGTCCTGCCCGCCACCCTCCGGGCCGTT
GCTTCACAACGTTCAAATCCGCTCCCGGCGGATTTGTCCTACTCAGGAGAGCGTTCACCGACAAACAACA
GATAAAACGAAAGGCCCAGTCTTCCGACTGAGCCTTTCGTTTTATTTGATGCCTGGCAGTTCCCTACTCT
CGCGTTAACGCTAGCATGGATGTTTTCCCAGTCACGACGTTGTAAAACGACGGCCAGTCTTAAGCTCGGG
CCCCAAATAATGATTTTATTTTGACTGATAGTGACCTGTTCGTTGCAACAAATTGATGAGCAATGCTTTT
TTATAATGCCAACTTTGTACAAAAAAGTTGGCATGGGCACCCGCGACGACGAGTACGACTACCTCTTTAA
AGTTGTCCTTATTGGAGATTCTGGTGTTGGAAAGAGTAATCTCCTGTCTCGATTTACTCGAAATGAGTTT
AATCTGGAAAGCAAGAGCACCATTGGAGTAGAGTTTGCAACAAGAAGCATCCAGGTTGATGGAAAAACAA
TAAAGGCACAGATATGGGACACAGCAGGGCTGGAGCGATATCGAGCTATAACATCAGCATATTATCGTGG
AGCTGTAGGTGCCTTATTGGTTTATGACATTGCTAAACATCTCACATATGAAAATGTAGAGCGATGGCTG
AAAGAACTGAGAGATCATGCTGATAGTAACATTGTTATCATGCTTGTGGGCAATAAGAGTGATCTACGTC
ATCTCAGGGCAGTTCCTACAGATGAAGCAAGAGCTTTTGCAGAAAAGAATGGTTTGTCATTCATTGAAAC
TTCGGCCCTAGACTCTACAAATGTAGAAGCTGCTTTTCAGACAATTTTAACAGAGATTTACCGCATTGTT
TCTCAGAAGCAAATGTCAGACAGACGCGAAAATGACATGTCTCCAAGCAACAATGTGGTTCCTATTCATG
TTCCACCAACCACTGAAAACAAGCCAAAGGTGCAGTGCTGTCAGAACATCTAACCAACTTTCTTGTACAA
AGTTGGCATTATAAGAAAGCATTGCTTATCAATTTGTTGCAACGAACAGGTCACTATCAGTCAAAATAAA
ATCATTATTTGCCATCCAGCTGATATCCCCTATAGTGAGTCGTATTACATGGTCATAGCTGTTTCCTGGC
AGCTCTGGCCCGTGTCTCAAAATCTCTGATGTTACATTGCACAAGATAAAAATATATCATCATGCCTCCT
CTAGACCAGCCAGGACAGAAATGCCTCGACTTCGCTGCTACCCAAGGTTGCCGGGTGACGCACACCGTGG
AAACGGATGAAGGCACGAACCCAGTGGACATAAGCCTGTTCGGTTCGTAAGCTGTAATGCAAGTAGCGTA
TGCGCTCACGCAACTGGTCCAGAACCTTGACCGAACGCAGCGGTGGTAACGGCGCAGTGGCGGTTTTCAT
GGCTTGTTATGACTGTTTTTTTGGGGTACAGTCTATGCCTCGGGCATCCAAGCAGCAAGCGCGTTACGCC
GTGGGTCGATGTTTGATGTTATGGAGCAGCAACGATGTTACGCAGCAGGGCAGTCGCCCTAAAACAAAGT
TAAACATTATGAGGGAAGCGGTGATCGCCGAAGTATCGACTCAACTATCAGAGGTAGTTGGCGTCATCGA
GCGCCATCTCGAACCGACGTTGCTGGCCGTACATTTGTACGGCTCCGCAGTGGATGGCGGCCTGAAGCCA
CACAGTGATATTGATTTGCTGGTTACGGTGACCGTAAGGCTTGATGAAACAACGCGGCGAGCTTTGATCA
ACGACCTTTTGGAAACTTCGGCTTCCCCTGGAGAGAGCGAGATTCTCCGCGCTGTAGAAGTCACCATTGT
TGTGCACGACGACATCATTCCGTGGCGTTATCCAGCTAAGCGCGAACTGCAATTTGGAGAATGGCAGCGC
AATGACATTCTTGCAGGTATCTTCGAGCCAGCCACGATCGACATTGATCTGGCTATCTTGCTGACAAAAG
CAAGAGAACATAGCGTTGCCTTGGTAGGTCCAGCGGCGGAGGAACTCTTTGATCCGGTTCCTGAACAGGA
TCTATTTGAGGCGCTAAATGAAACCTTAACGCTATGGAACTCGCCGCCCGACTGGGCTGGCGATGAGCGA
AATGTAGTGCTTACGTTGTCCCGCATTTGGTACAGCGCAGTAACCGGCAAAATCGCGCCGAAGGATGTCG
CTGCCGACTGGGCAATGGAGCGCCTGCCGGCCCAGTATCAGCCCGTCATACTTGAAGCTAGACAGGCTTA
TCTTGGACAAGAAGAAGATCGCTTGGCCTCGCGCGCAGATCAGTTGGAAGAATTTGTCCACTACGTGAAA
GGCGAGATCACCAAGGTAGTCGGCAAATAACCCTCGAGCCACCCATGACCAAAATCCCTTAACGTGAGTT
ACGCGTCGTTCCACTGAGCGTCAGACCCCGTAGAAAAGATCAAAGGATCTTCTTGAGATCCTTTTTTTCT
GCGCGTAATCTGCTGCTTGCAAACAAAAAAACCACCGCTACCAGCGGTGGTTTGTTTGCCGGATCAAGAG
CTACCAACTCTTTTTCCGAAGGTAACTGGCTTCAGCAGAGCGCAGATACCAAATACTGTTCTTCTAGTGT
AGCCGTAGTTAGGCCACCACTTCAAGAACTCTGTAGCACCGCCTACATACCTCGCTCTGCTAATCCTGTT
ACCAGTGGCTGCTGCCAGTGGCGATAAGTCGTGTCTTACCGGGTTGGACTCAAGACGATAGTTACCGGAT
AAGGCGCAGCGGTCGGGCTGAACGGGGGGTTCGTGCACACAGCCCAGCTTGGAGCGAACGACCTACACCG
AACTGAGATACCTACAGCGTGAGCTATGAGAAAGCGCCACGCTTCCCGAAGGGAGAAAGGCGGACAGGTA
TCCGGTAAGCGGCAGGGTCGGAACAGGAGAGCGCACGAGGGAGCTTCCAGGGGGAAACGCCTGGTATCTT
TATAGTCCTGTCGGGTTTCGCCACCTCTGACTTGAGCGTCGATTTTTGTGATGCTCGTCAGGGGGGCGGA
GCCTATGGAAAAACGCCAGCAACGCGGCCTTTTTACGGTTCCTGGCCTTTTGCTGGCCTTTTGCTCACAT
GTTCTTTC
Features (pLannotate 1.2.2; 13 found; start..end, strand, type, name):
      6..114     +  rep_origin     RSF ori (fragment): Plasmids containing the RSF 1030 origin of replication can be propagated in E. coli cells that contain additional plasmids with compatible origins.
    116..208     +  CDS            lacI (fragment): lac repressor; lacI; The lac repressor binds to the lac operator to inhibit transcription in E. coli. This inhibition can be relieved by adding lactose or isopropyl-β-D-thiogalactopyranoside (IPTG).
    263..290     -  terminator     rrnB T2 terminator: transcription terminator T2 from the E. coli rrnB gene
    422..465     +  terminator     rrnB T1 terminator: Escherichia coli rrnB; transcription terminator T1 from the E. coli rrnB gene
    512..548     -  CDS            lacZα (fragment): LacZα fragment of β-galactosidase; lacZ fragment
    565..660     +  protein_bind   attL3: mutant version of attL; recombination site for the Gateway® LR reaction LR Clonase™
    663..1310    +  CDS            RAB11A: RB11A_HUMAN - Also known as RAB11. Experimental evidence at protein level: Swiss-Prot protein existence level 1. The small GTPases Rab are key regulators of intracellular membrane trafficking, from the formation of transport vesicles to their fusion with membranes. Rabs cycle between an inactive GDP-bound form and an active GTP-bound form that is able to recruit to membranes different set of downstream effectors directly responsible for vesicle formation, movement, tethering and fusion. The small Rab GTPase RAB11A regulates endocytic recycling. Acts as a major regulator of membrane delivery du
   1315..1410    -  protein_bind   attL3: mutant version of attL; recombination site for the Gateway® LR reaction LR Clonase™
   1429..1447    -  promoter       T7 promoter: promoter for bacteriophage T7 RNA polymerase
   1637..1660    +  promoter       Pc promoter (fragment): intI1 (promoter lies within the coding sequence); class 1 integron promoter
   1836..1892    +  CDS            GmR (fragment): gentamycin acetyltransferase; aacC1; confers resistance to gentamycin
   1899..2690    +  CDS            SmR: aminoglycoside adenylyltransferase (Murphy, 1985); aadA; confers resistance to spectinomycin and streptomycin
   2783..3371    +  rep_origin     ori: high-copy-number ColE1/pMB1/pBR322/pUC origin of replication
