[The description below was written by a language model from this plasmid's Addgene catalogue record and pLannotate feature annotations shown in this document.]
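Description:
pENTR223 Rab11A Q70L-STOP is a Gateway entry-type plasmid (catalogued as a Gateway DONR vector) built on the pENTR223 backbone and used to shuttle a mutant human RAB11A open reading frame into destination vectors. It is a small plasmid of about 3.4 kb, maintained in E. coli at high copy through a ColE1/pUC-type origin. Selection is with spectinomycin, conferred by the aadA aminoglycoside adenylyltransferase gene (SmR). The automated annotation also picks up short fragments of an RSF origin, lacI, lacZα, a gentamicin resistance gene and an integron Pc promoter. These are partial matches that look like backbone remnants rather than functional elements.

The payload is the RAB11A coding sequence carrying the Q70L substitution, which the record describes as constitutively active. RAB11A is a small Rab GTPase that cycles between GDP- and GTP-bound states and regulates endocytic recycling and membrane delivery. The ORF is flanked on both sides by attL-type recombination sites, both labelled attL3 by the annotation tool, which allow LR Clonase-mediated transfer into a DEST vector. rrnB T1 and T2 terminators lie upstream of the cassette and help insulate it from read-through transcription. A T7 promoter sits just beyond the downstream att site, oriented back toward the insert.

No eukaryotic promoter is annotated, so expression depends on the destination vector chosen. Because the ORF retains its stop codon, it suits untagged or N-terminally tagged expression rather than C-terminal fusions. Typical uses would be generating expression constructs to study active Rab11A in membrane trafficking.
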