Addgene plasmid #228033: pENTR223 Rab11A Q70L-STOP
Purpose: DONR vector for shuttling Rab11A Q70L (constitutively active mutation) into DEST vector. Contains a STOP codon.
Depositing lab: Wade Harper. Depositing organization: Harvard Medical School.
Backbone
  Vector backbone: pENTR223
  Vector type: Gateway DONR
Growth in bacteria
  Bacterial resistance: Spectinomycin, 50 μg/mL
  Growth temperature: 37°C
  Growth strain: DH5alpha
  Copy number: High Copy
Gene/Insert
  Gene/Insert name: Rab11A
  Species: H. sapiens (human)
  Mutation: Q70L
  Entrez Gene: RAB11A (a.k.a. YL8)
  Cloning method: Gateway Cloning
Terms and licenses: Academic/Nonprofit Terms; Industry Terms: Not Available to Industry
How to cite: pENTR223 Rab11A Q70L-STOP was a gift from Wade Harper (Addgene plasmid # 228033 ; http://n2t.net/addgene:228033 ; RRID:Addgene_228033)
