>Addgene plasmid #228033 | pENTR223 Rab11A Q70L-STOP | depositor partial sequence | sequence record 447458 | RAB11A[Q70L]-STOP
ATGGGCACCCGCGACGACGAGTACGACTACCTCTTTAAAGTTGTCCTTATTGGAGATTCTGGTGTTGGAA
AGAGTAATCTCCTGTCTCGATTTACTCGAAATGAGTTTAATCTGGAAAGCAAGAGCACCATTGGAGTAGA
GTTTGCAACAAGAAGCATCCAGGTTGATGGAAAAACAATAAAGGCACAGATATGGGACACAGCAGGGCTG
GAGCGATATCGAGCTATAACATCAGCATATTATCGTGGAGCTGTAGGTGCCTTATTGGTTTATGACATTG
CTAAACATCTCACATATGAAAATGTAGAGCGATGGCTGAAAGAACTGAGAGATCATGCTGATAGTAACAT
TGTTATCATGCTTGTGGGCAATAAGAGTGATCTACGTCATCTCAGGGCAGTTCCTACAGATGAAGCAAGA
GCTTTTGCAGAAAAGAATGGTTTGTCATTCATTGAAACTTCGGCCCTAGACTCTACAAATGTAGAAGCTG
CTTTTCAGACAATTTTAACAGAGATTTACCGCATTGTTTCTCAGAAGCAAATGTCAGACAGACGCGAAAA
TGACATGTCTCCAAGCAACAATGTGGTTCCTATTCATGTTCCACCAACCACTGAAAACAAGCCAAAGGTG
CAGTGCTGTCAGAACATCTAA
